Addgene plasmid #115194: pLEX307_PDHA2S293D
Purpose: Lentiviral transduction and expression of PDHA2S293D into any mammalian cell
Depositing lab: Mohan Babu. Depositing organization: University of Regina. Publication: The conserved Tpk1 regulates non-homologous end joining double-strand break repair by phosphorylation of Nej1, a homolog of the human XLF. Jessulat M, Amin S, Hooshyar M, Malty R, Moutaoufik MT, Zilocchi M, Istace Z, Phanse S, Aoki H, Omidi K, Burnside D, Samanfar B, Aly KA, Golshani A, Babu M. Nucleic Acids Res. 2021 Jul 9. pii: 6318499. doi: 10.1093/nar/gkab585. PubMed 34244791.
Backbone
  Vector backbone: pLEX-307
  Backbone manufacturer: David Root, Addgene plasmid # 41392
  Backbone size w/o insert (bp): 8270
  Vector type: Lentiviral
  Selectable markers: Puromycin
Growth in bacteria
  Bacterial resistance: Ampicillin, 100 μg/mL
  Growth temperature: 30°C
  Growth strain: NEB Stable
  Copy number: High Copy
Gene/Insert
  Gene/Insert name: PDHA2S293D
  Species: H. sapiens (human)
  Insert size (bp): 1167
  Mutation: p.S293D
  Entrez Gene: PDHA2 (a.k.a. PDHAL, MGC149517, MGC149518)
  Promoter: EF1alpha
  Cloning method: Restriction Enzyme; 5′ cloning site NheI (not destroyed); 3′ cloning site SpeI (not destroyed)
  Sequencing primers: 5′ EF1alpha_F; 3′ WPRE_R
Terms and licenses: Academic/Nonprofit Terms; Industry Terms: Not Available to Industry
How to cite: pLEX307_PDHA2S293D was a gift from Mohan Babu (Addgene plasmid # 115194 ; http://n2t.net/addgene:115194 ; RRID:Addgene_115194)
