[The description below was written by a language model from this plasmid's Addgene catalogue record and pLannotate feature annotations shown in this document.]
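Description:
pLEX307_PDHA2S293D is a lentiviral expression plasmid built on the pLEX-307 backbone for delivering a mutant human PDHA2 cDNA into mammalian cells. PDHA2 encodes the testis-type E1 alpha subunit of the pyruvate dehydrogenase complex, which links glycolysis to the tricarboxylic acid cycle by converting pyruvate to acetyl-CoA. The insert, about 1.17 kb and cloned between NheI and SpeI sites, carries a serine-to-aspartate substitution at residue 293. Such a change is commonly used to mimic constitutive phosphorylation, although the record does not state the rationale. Expression is driven by the human EF-1α promoter with its intron A, and a WPRE downstream of the coding sequence enhances transcript stability and expression. No epitope tag or reporter is annotated on the open reading frame.

The transfer cassette has a third-generation, self-inactivating design. An RSV promoter fused to a truncated HIV-1 5' LTR drives genomic RNA production in packaging cells. It is followed by the Ψ packaging signal with a partial gag sequence, the Rev response element for nuclear export, and a cPPT/CTS element that aids nuclear import. A ΔU3 3' LTR closes the provirus and disables LTR promoter activity after integration. Upstream of the EF-1α cassette, an SV40 early promoter drives puromycin N-acetyltransferase, so transduced cells can be selected with puromycin. The bacterial portion carries a high-copy ColE1/pUC origin, an ampicillin resistance gene and an f1 origin, along with lac-derived and T7/T3 promoter remnants from the parental cloning vector. The sequenced record is 9,437 nt, consistent with the stated backbone plus insert. The plasmid is intended for producing lentivirus to obtain stable PDHA2 S293D expression in a broad range of mammalian cell types.
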