Features (pLannotate 1.2.2; 32 found; start..end, strand, type, name):
     23..89      +  CDS            small t antigen (fragment): SV40 (simian virus 40) small t antigen
    115..326     +  promoter       EF-1α core promoter: core promoter for human elongation factor EF-1α
    327..436     +  intron         EF-1α intron A (fragment): intron upstream of the start codon of human EF-1α
   1062..1265    +  intron         EF-1α intron A: truncated intron upstream of the start codon of human EF-1α
   1282..2445    +  CDS            PDHA2: ODPAT_HUMAN - Also known as PDHAL. Experimental evidence at protein level: Swiss-Prot protein existence level 1. The pyruvate dehydrogenase complex catalyzes the overall conversion of pyruvate to acetyl-CoA and CO(2), and thereby links the glycolytic pathway to the tricarboxylic cycle. From Homo sapiens (Human).
   2470..3058    +  misc_feature   WPRE: woodchuck hepatitis virus posttranscriptional regulatory element
   3109..3128    +  misc_feature   cPPT/CTS (fragment): central polypurine tract and central termination sequence of HIV-1
   3130..3363    +  LTR            3' LTR (ΔU3): self-inactivating 3' long terminal repeat (LTR) from HIV-1
   3441..3562    +  polyA_signal   SV40 poly(A) signal: SV40 polyadenylation signal
   3602..3737    +  rep_origin     SV40 ori: SV40 origin of replication
   3758..3776    -  promoter       T7 promoter: promoter for bacteriophage T7 RNA polymerase
   3784..3939    +  CDS            lacZα (fragment): LacZα fragment of β-galactosidase; lacZ fragment
   3944..4372    +  rep_origin     f1 ori (sequence partly withheld): f1 bacteriophage origin of replication; arrow indicates direction of (+) strand synthesis
   4425..4529    +  promoter       AmpR promoter: bla
   4530..5390    +  CDS            AmpR: β-lactamase; bla; confers resistance to ampicillin, carbenicillin, and related antibiotics
   5561..6149    +  rep_origin     ori: high-copy-number ColE1/pMB1/pBR322/pUC origin of replication
   6332..6424    +  CDS            lacI (fragment): lac repressor; lacI; The lac repressor binds to the lac operator to inhibit transcription in E. coli. This inhibition can be relieved by adding lactose or isopropyl-β-D-thiogalactopyranoside (IPTG).
   6437..6458    +  protein_bind   CAP binding site: CAP binding activates transcription in the presence of cAMP. E. coli catabolite activator protein
   6473..6503    +  promoter       lac promoter: promoter for the E. coli lac operon
   6511..6527    +  protein_bind   lac operator: The lac repressor binds to the lac operator to inhibit transcription in E. coli. This inhibition can be relieved by adding lactose or isopropyl-β-D-thiogalactopyranoside (IPTG). lac repressor encoded by lacI
   6572..6590    +  promoter       T3 promoter: promoter for bacteriophage T3 RNA polymerase
   6618..6844    +  promoter       RSV promoter: Rous sarcoma virus enhancer/promoter
   6845..7025    +  LTR            5' LTR (truncated): truncated 5' long terminal repeat (LTR) from HIV-1
   7072..7197    +  misc_feature   HIV-1 Ψ: packaging signal of human immunodeficiency virus type 1
   7181..7544    +  CDS            HIV-1 gag (fragment): gag protein from human immunodeficiency virus 1; gag
   7690..7923    +  misc_feature   RRE: The Rev response element (RRE) of HIV-1 allows for Rev-dependent mRNA export from the nucleus to the cytoplasm.
   8300..8326    +  CDS            Rev (fragment): human immunodeficiency virus 1 (HIV-1) Rev protein; rev; enhances nuclear export of unspliced and incompletely spliced viral mRNAs
   8333..8356    +  promoter       SV40 promoter (fragment): SV40 early promoter
   8357..8428    +  promoter       SV40 promoter (fragment): SV40 enhancer and early promoter
   8452..8587    +  rep_origin     SV40 ori: SV40 origin of replication
   8633..9229    +  CDS            PuroR (fragment): puromycin N-acetyltransferase; pac from Streptomyces; confers resistance to puromycin
   9278..9395    +  misc_feature   cPPT/CTS: central polypurine tract and central termination sequence of HIV-1
>Addgene plasmid #115194 | pLEX307_PDHA2S293D | addgene full sequence | sequence record 225473 | Addgene NGS Result
CTCGAGGCCTGCAGGTGCAAAGATGGATAAAGTTTTAAACAGAGAGGAATCTTTGCAGCTAATGGACCTT
CTAGGTCTTGAAAGGAGTGGGAATTGGCTCCGGTGCCCGTCAGTGGGCAGAGCGCACATCGCCCACAGTC
CCCGAGAAGTTGGGGGGAGGGGTCGGCAATTGAACCGGTGCCTAGAGAAGGTGGCGCGGGGTAAACTGGG
AAAGTGATGTCGTGTACTGGCTCCGCCTTTTTCCCGAGGGTGGGGGAGAACCGTATATAAGTGCAGTAGT
CGCCGTGAACGTTCTTTTTCGCAACGGGTTTGCCGCCAGAACACAGGTAAGTGCCGTGTGTGGTTCCCGC
GGGCCTGGCCTCTTTACGGGTTATGGCCCTTGCGTGCCTTGAATTACTTCCACCTGGCTGCAGTACGTGA
TTCTTGATCCCGAGCTTCGGGTTGGAAGTGGGTGGGAGAGTTCGAGGCCTTGCGCTTAAGGAGCCCCTTC
GCCTCGTGCTTGAGTTGAGGCCTGGCCTGGGCGCTGGGGCCGCCGCGTGCGAATCTGGTGGCACCTTCGC
GCCTGTCTCGCTGCTTTCGATAAGTCTCTAGCCATTTAAAATTTTTGATGACCTGCTGCGACGCTTTTTT
TCTGGCAAGATAGTCTTGTAAATGCGGGCCAAGATCTGCACACTGGTATTTTGGTTTTTGGGGCCGCGGG
CGGCGACGGGGCCCGTGCGTCCCAGCGCACATGTTCGGCGAGGCGGGGCCTGCGAGCGCGGCCACCGAGA
ATCGGACGGGGGTAGTCTCAAGCTGGCCGGCCTGCTCTGGTGCCTGGCCTCGCGCCGCCGTGTATCGCCC
CGCCCTGGGCGGCAAGGCTGGCCCGGTCGGCACCAGTTGCGTGAGCGGAAAGATGGCCGCTTCCCGGCCC
TGCTGCAGGGAGCTCAAAATGGAGGACGCGGCGCTCGGGAGAGCGGGCGGGTGAGTCACCCACACAAAGG
AAAAGGGCCTTTCCGTCCTCAGCCGTCGCTTCATGTGACTCCACGGAGTACCGGGCGCCGTCCAGGCACC
TCGATTAGTTCTCGAGCTTTTGGAGTACGTCGTCTTTAGGTTGGGGGGAGGGGTTTTATGCGATGGAGTT
TCCCCACACTGAGTGGGTGGAGACTGAAGTTAGGCCAGCTTGGCACTTGATGTAATTCTCCTTGGAATTT
GCCCTTTTTGAGTTTGGATCTTGGTTCATTCTCAAGCCTCAGACAGTGGTTCAAAGTTTTTTTCTTCCAT
TTCAGGTGTCGTGAGGCTAGCATGCTGGCCGCCTTCATCTCCCGCGTGTTGAGGCGAGTTGCCCAGAAAT
CAGCTCGCAGAGTGCTGGTGGCATCCCGTAACTCCTCAAATGACGCTACATTTGAAATTAAGAAATGTGA
TCTTTATCTGTTGGAAGAGGGTCCCCCTGTCACTACAGTGCTCACTAGGGCGGAGGGGCTTAAATACTAC
AGGATGATGCTGACTGTTCGCCGCATGGAATTGAAGGCAGATCAGCTGTACAAACAGAAATTCATTCGCG
GTTTCTGTCACCTGTGCGATGGTCAGGAAGCTTGTTGCGTGGGCCTTGAGGCCGGCATAAACCCCTCGGA
TCACGTCATTACATCCTATAGGGCTCATGGTGTGTGCTATACTCGGGGACTTTCTGTCCGATCCATTCTC
GCAGAGCTGACGGGAAGAAGAGGAGGTTGTGCTAAAGGAAAAGGAGGATCGATGCATATGTATACCAAGA
ACTTCTATGGGGGCAATGGCATCGTCGGTGCACAGGGCCCCCTGGGCGCTGGCATTGCTCTGGCCTGTAA
ATATAAAGGAAACGATGAGATCTGTTTGACTTTATATGGGGATGGCGCTGCGAATCAGGGGCAGATAGCC
GAAGCTTTCAATATGGCAGCTTTATGGAAATTACCTTGTGTTTTCATCTGTGAGAATAACCTATATGGAA
TGGGAACATCTACTGAGAGAGCAGCAGCCAGCCCTGATTACTACAAGAGGGGCAATTTTATCCCTGGGCT
AAAGGTCGATGGAATGGATGTTCTGTGTGTTCGTGAGGCAACAAAATTTGCAGCTAACTACTGTAGATCT
GGAAAGGGGCCCATACTGATGGAGCTGCAAACCTACCGTTATCATGGACACAGTATGGACGATCCTGGAG
TCAGTTATCGTACACGAGAAGAAATTCAGGAAGTAAGAAGTAAGAGGGATCCTATAATAATTCTCCAAGA
TAGAATGGTAAACAGCAAGCTCGCCACTGTGGAAGAATTAAAGGAAATTGGGGCTGAGGTGAGGAAAGAA
ATTGATGATGCTGCCCAGTTTGCTACCACTGATCCTGAGCCACATTTGGAAGAATTAGGCCATCACATCT
ACAGCAGTGATTCATCTTTTGAAGTTCGTGGTGCAAATCCATGGATCAAGTTTAAGTCCGTCAGTTAAAC
TAGTACGCGTTAAGTCGACAATCAACCTCTGGATTACAAAATTTGTGAAAGATTGACTGGTATTCTTAAC
TATGTTGCTCCTTTTACGCTATGTGGATACGCTGCTTTAATGCCTTTGTATCATGCTATTGCTTCCCGTA
TGGCTTTCATTTTCTCCTCCTTGTATAAATCCTGGTTGCTGTCTCTTTATGAGGAGTTGTGGCCCGTTGT
CAGGCAACGTGGCGTGGTGTGCACTGTGTTTGCTGACGCAACCCCCACTGGTTGGGGCATTGCCACCACC
TGTCAGCTCCTTTCCGGGACTTTCGCTTTCCCCCTCCCTATTGCCACGGCGGAACTCATCGCCGCCTGCC
TTGCCCGCTGCTGGACAGGGGCTCGGCTGTTGGGCACTGACAATTCCGTGGTGTTGTCGGGGAAATCATC
GTCCTTTCCTTGGCTGCTCGCCTGTGTTGCCACCTGGATTCTGCGCGGGACGTCCTTCTGCTACGTCCCT
TCGGCCCTCAATCCAGCGGACCTTCCTTCCCGCGGCCTGCTGCCGGCTCTGCGGCCTCTTCCGCGTCTTC
GCCTTCGCCCTCAGACGAGTCGGATCTCCCTTTGGGCCGCCTCCCCGCGTCGACTTTAAGACCAATGACT
TACAAGGCAGCTGTAGATCTTAGCCACTTTTTAAAAGAAAAGGGGGGACTGGAAGGGCTAATTCACTCCC
AACGAAGACAAGATCTGCTTTTTGCTTGTACTGGGTCTCTCTGGTTAGACCAGATCTGAGCCTGGGAGCT
CTCTGGCTAACTAGGGAACCCACTGCTTAAGCCTCAATAAAGCTTGCCTTGAGTGCTTCAAGTAGTGTGT
GCCCGTCTGTTGTGTGACTCTGGTAACTAGAGATCCCTCAGACCCTTTTAGTCAGTGTGGAAAATCTCTA
GCAGTACGTATAGTAGTTCATGTCATCTTATTATTCAGTATTTATAACTTGCAAAGAAATGAATATCAGA
GAGTGAGAGGAACTTGTTTATTGCAGCTTATAATGGTTACAAATAAAGCAATAGCATCACAAATTTCACA
AATAAAGCATTTTTTTCACTGCATTCTAGTTGTGGTTTGTCCAAACTCATCAATGTATCTTATCATGTCT
GGCTCTAGCTATCCCGCCCCTAACTCCGCCCATCCCGCCCCTAACTCCGCCCAGTTCCGCCCATTCTCCG
CCCCATGGCTGACTAATTTTTTTTATTTATGCAGAGGCCGAGGCCGCCTCGGCCTCTGAGCTATTCCAGA
AGTAGTGAGGAGGCTTTTTTGGAGGCCTAGGGACGTACCCAATTCGCCCTATAGTGAGTCGTATTACGCG
CGCTCACTGGCCGTCGTTTTACAACGTCGTGACTGGGAAAACCCTGGCGTTACCCAACTTAATCGCCTTG
CAGCACATCCCCCTTTCGCCAGCTGGCGTAATAGCGAAGAGGCCCGCACCGATCGCCCTTCCCAACAGTT
GCGCAGCCTGAATGGCGAATGGG
[124 nt withheld, positions 3944-4067]
C
[91 nt withheld, positions 4069-4159]
A
[49 nt withheld, positions 4161-4209]
CCTTTGACGTTGGAGTCCACGTTCTTT
[37 nt withheld, positions 4237-4273]
ACCCTATCTCGGTCTATTCTTTTGATTTATAAGGGATTTTGCCGATTTCGGCCTATTGGTTAAAAAATGA
GCTGATTTAACAAAAATTTAACGCGAATTTTAACAAAATATTAACGCTTACAATTTAGGTGGCACTTTTC
GGGGAAATGTGCGCGGAACCCCTATTTGTTTATTTTTCTAAATACATTCAAATATGTATCCGCTCATGAG
ACAATAACCCTGATAAATGCTTCAATAATATTGAAAAAGGAAGAGTATGAGTATTCAACATTTCCGTGTC
GCCCTTATTCCCTTTTTTGCGGCATTTTGCCTTCCTGTTTTTGCTCACCCAGAAACGCTGGTGAAAGTAA
AAGATGCTGAAGATCAGTTGGGTGCACGAGTGGGTTACATCGAACTGGATCTCAACAGCGGTAAGATCCT
TGAGAGTTTTCGCCCCGAAGAACGTTTTCCAATGATGAGCACTTTTAAAGTTCTGCTATGTGGCGCGGTA
TTATCCCGTATTGACGCCGGGCAAGAGCAACTCGGTCGCCGCATACACTATTCTCAGAATGACTTGGTTG
AGTACTCACCAGTCACAGAAAAGCATCTTACGGATGGCATGACAGTAAGAGAATTATGCAGTGCTGCCAT
AACCATGAGTGATAACACTGCGGCCAACTTACTTCTGACAACGATCGGAGGACCGAAGGAGCTAACCGCT
TTTTTGCACAACATGGGGGATCATGTAACTCGCCTTGATCGTTGGGAACCGGAGCTGAATGAAGCCATAC
CAAACGACGAGCGTGACACCACGATGCCTGTAGCAATGGCAACAACGTTGCGCAAACTATTAACTGGCGA
ACTACTTACTCTAGCTTCCCGGCAACAATTAATAGACTGGATGGAGGCGGATAAAGTTGCAGGACCACTT
CTGCGCTCGGCCCTTCCGGCTGGCTGGTTTATTGCTGATAAATCTGGAGCCGGTGAGCGTGGGTCTCGCG
GTATCATTGCAGCACTGGGGCCAGATGGTAAGCCCTCCCGTATCGTAGTTATCTACACGACGGGGAGTCA
GGCAACTATGGATGAACGAAATAGACAGATCGCTGAGATAGGTGCCTCACTGATTAAGCATTGGTAACTG
TCAGACCAAGTTTACTCATATATACTTTAGATTGATTTAAAACTTCATTTTTAATTTAAAAGGATCTAGG
TGAAGATCCTTTTTGATAATCTCATGACCAAAATCCCTTAACGTGAGTTTTCGTTCCACTGAGCGTCAGA
CCCCGTAGAAAAGATCAAAGGATCTTCTTGAGATCCTTTTTTTCTGCGCGTAATCTGCTGCTTGCAAACA
AAAAAACCACCGCTACCAGCGGTGGTTTGTTTGCCGGATCAAGAGCTACCAACTCTTTTTCCGAAGGTAA
CTGGCTTCAGCAGAGCGCAGATACCAAATACTGTTCTTCTAGTGTAGCCGTAGTTAGGCCACCACTTCAA
GAACTCTGTAGCACCGCCTACATACCTCGCTCTGCTAATCCTGTTACCAGTGGCTGCTGCCAGTGGCGAT
AAGTCGTGTCTTACCGGGTTGGACTCAAGACGATAGTTACCGGATAAGGCGCAGCGGTCGGGCTGAACGG
GGGGTTCGTGCACACAGCCCAGCTTGGAGCGAACGACCTACACCGAACTGAGATACCTACAGCGTGAGCT
ATGAGAAAGCGCCACGCTTCCCGAAGGGAGAAAGGCGGACAGGTATCCGGTAAGCGGCAGGGTCGGAACA
GGAGAGCGCACGAGGGAGCTTCCAGGGGGAAACGCCTGGTATCTTTATAGTCCTGTCGGGTTTCGCCACC
TCTGACTTGAGCGTCGATTTTTGTGATGCTCGTCAGGGGGGCGGAGCCTATGGAAAAACGCCAGCAACGC
GGCCTTTTTACGGTTCCTGGCCTTTTGCTGGCCTTTTGCTCACATGTTCTTTCCTGCGTTATCCCCTGAT
TCTGTGGATAACCGTATTACCGCCTTTGAGTGAGCTGATACCGCTCGCCGCAGCCGAACGACCGAGCGCA
GCGAGTCAGTGAGCGAGGAAGCGGAAGAGCGCCCAATACGCAAACCGCCTCTCCCCGCGCGTTGGCCGAT
TCATTAATGCAGCTGGCACGACAGGTTTCCCGACTGGAAAGCGGGCAGTGAGCGCAACGCAATTAATGTG
AGTTAGCTCACTCATTAGGCACCCCAGGCTTTACACTTTATGCTTCCGGCTCGTATGTTGTGTGGAATTG
TGAGCGGATAACAATTTCACACAGGAAACAGCTATGACCATGATTACGCCAAGCGCGCAATTAACCCTCA
CTAAAGGGAACAAAAGCTGGAGCTGCAAGCTTAATGTAGTCTTATGCAATACTCTTGTAGTCTTGCAACA
TGGTAACGATGAGTTAGCAACATGCCTTACAAGGAGAGAAAAAGCACCGTGCATGCCGATTGGTGGAAGT
AAGGTGGTACGATCGTGCCTTATTAGGAAGGCAACAGACGGGTCTGACATGGATTGGACGAACCACTGAA
TTGCCGCATTGCAGAGATATTGTATTTAAGTGCCTAGCTCGATACATAAACGGGTCTCTCTGGTTAGACC
AGATCTGAGCCTGGGAGCTCTCTGGCTAACTAGGGAACCCACTGCTTAAGCCTCAATAAAGCTTGCCTTG
AGTGCTTCAAGTAGTGTGTGCCCGTCTGTTGTGTGACTCTGGTAACTAGAGATCCCTCAGACCCTTTTAG
TCAGTGTGGAAAATCTCTAGCAGTGGCGCCCGAACAGGGACTTGAAAGCGAAAGGGAAACCAGAGGAGCT
CTCTCGACGCAGGACTCGGCTTGCTGAAGCGCGCACGGCAAGAGGCGAGGGGCGGCGACTGGTGAGTACG
CCAAAAATTTTGACTAGCGGAGGCTAGAAGGAGAGAGATGGGTGCGAGAGCGTCAGTATTAAGCGGGGGA
GAATTAGATCGCGATGGGAAAAAATTCGGTTAAGGCCAGGGGGAAAGAAAAAATATAAATTAAAACATAT
AGTATGGGCAAGCAGGGAGCTAGAACGATTCGCAGTTAATCCTGGCCTGTTAGAAACATCAGAAGGCTGT
AGACAAATACTGGGACAGCTACAACCATCCCTTCAGACAGGATCAGAAGAACTTAGATCATTATATAATA
CAGTAGCAACCCTCTATTGTGTGCATCAAAGGATAGAGATAAAAGACACCAAGGAAGCTTTAGACAAGAT
AGAGGAAGAGCAAAACAAAAGTAAGACCACCGCACAGCAAGCGGCCGCTGATCTTCAGACCTGGAGGAGG
AGATATGAGGGACAATTGGAGAAGTGAATTATATAAATATAAAGTAGTAAAAATTGAACCATTAGGAGTA
GCACCCACCAAGGCAAAGAGAAGAGTGGTGCAGAGAGAAAAAAGAGCAGTGGGAATAGGAGCTTTGTTCC
TTGGGTTCTTGGGAGCAGCAGGAAGCACTATGGGCGCAGCGTCAATGACGCTGACGGTACAGGCCAGACA
ATTATTGTCTGGTATAGTGCAGCAGCAGAACAATTTGCTGAGGGCTATTGAGGCGCAACAGCATCTGTTG
CAACTCACAGTCTGGGGCATCAAGCAGCTCCAGGCAAGAATCCTGGCTGTGGAAAGATACCTAAAGGATC
AACAGCTCCTGGGGATTTGGGGTTGCTCTGGAAAACTCATTTGCACCACTGCTGTGCCTTGGAATGCTAG
TTGGAGTAATAAATCTCTGGAACAGATTTGGAATCACACGACCTGGATGGAGTGGGACAGAGAAATTAAC
AATTACACAAGCTTAATACACTCCTTAATTGAAGAATCGCAAAACCAGCAAGAAAAGAATGAACAAGAAT
TATTGGAATTAGATAAATGGGCAAGTTTGTGGAATTGGTTTAACATAACAAATTGGCTGTGGTATATAAA
ATTATTCATAATGATAGTAGGAGGCTTGGTAGGTTTAAGAATAGTTTTTGCTGTACTTTCTATAGTGAAT
AGAGTTAGGCAGGGATATTCACCATTATCGTTTCAGACCCACCTCCCAACCCCGAGGGGACCCATGCATT
GCATCTCAATTAGTCAGCAACCAGGTGTGGAAAGTCCCCAGGCTCCCCAGCAGGCAGAAGTATGCAAAGC
ATGCGTCTCAATTAGTCAGCAACCATAGTCCCGCCCCTAACTCCGCCCATCCCGCCCCTAACTCCGCCCA
GTTCCGCCCATTCTCCGCCCCATGGCTGACTAATTTTTTTTATTTATGCAGAGGCCGAGGCCGCCTCGGC
CTCTGAGCTATTCCAGAAGTAGTGAGGAGGCTTTTTTGGAGGCCTAGGCTTTTGCAAAAAGCTTTCTAGA
GGTACCACCGGAGCTTACCATGACCGAGTACAAGCCCACGGTGCGCCTCGCCACCCGCGACGACGTCCCC
AGGGCCGTACGCACCCTCGCCGCCGCGTTCGCCGACTACCCCGCCACGCGCCACACCGTCGATCCGGACC
GCCACATCGAGCGGGTCACCGAGCTGCAAGAACTCTTCCTCACGCGCGTCGGGCTCGACATCGGCAAGGT
GTGGGTCGCGGACGACGGCGCCGCCGTGGCGGTCTGGACCACGCCGGAGAGCGTCGAAGCGGGGGCGGTG
TTCGCCGAGATCGGCCCGCGCATGGCCGAGTTGAGCGGTTCCCGGCTGGCCGCGCAGCAACAGATGGAAG
GCCTCCTGGCGCCGCACCGGCCCAAGGAGCCCGCGTGGTTCCTGGCCACCGTCGGCGTCTCGCCCGACCA
CCAGGGCAAGGGTCTGGGCAGCGCCGTCGTGCTCCCCGGAGTGGAGGCGGCCGAGCGCGCCGGGGTGCCC
GCCTTCCTGGAGACCTCCGCGCCCCGCAACCTCCCCTTCTACGAGCGGCTCGGCTTCACCGTCACCGCCG
ACGTCGAGGTGCCCGAAGGACCGCGCACCTGGTGCATGACCCGCAAGCCCGGTGCCAGTTAACGAATTCT
AGATCTTGAGACAAATGGCAGTATTCATCCACAATTTTAAAAGAAAAGGGGGGATTGGGGGGTACAGTGC
AGGGGAAAGAATAGTAGACATAATAGCAACAGACATACAAACTAAAGAATTACAAAAACAAATTACAAAA
ATTCAAAATTTTCGGGTTTATTACAGGGACAGCAGAGATCCACTTTGGCGCCGG
